Addgene plasmid #124904: pFPV25.1_rpsM_mCerulean3
Purpose: rpsM promoter (S. typhimurium) driving mCerulean3 (codon-optimized for S. typhimurium)
Depositing lab: Markus Covert. Depositing organization: Stanford University. Publication: Escalating Threat Levels of Bacterial Infection Can Be Discriminated by Distinct MAPK and NF-kappaB Signaling Dynamics in Single Host Cells. Lane K, Andres-Terre M, Kudo T, Monack DM, Covert MW. Cell Syst. 2019 Mar 27;8(3):183-196.e4. doi: 10.1016/j.cels.2019.02.008. Epub 2019 Mar 20. PubMed 30904375.
Backbone
  Vector backbone: pFPV25.1
  Modifications to backbone: GFPmut3 was taken out and was replaced with mCerulean
  Vector type: Bacterial Expression
Growth in bacteria
  Bacterial resistance: Ampicillin, 100 μg/mL
  Growth temperature: 37°C
  Growth strain: DH5alpha
  Copy number: Unknown
Gene/Insert
  Gene/Insert name: rpsM promoter and mCerulean3
  Species: S. typhimurium (promoter seq), mCerulean3 codon-optimized for S. typhimurium
Terms and licenses: Academic/Nonprofit Terms; Industry Terms: Not Available to Industry
How to cite: pFPV25.1_rpsM_mCerulean3 was a gift from Markus Covert (Addgene plasmid # 124904 ; http://n2t.net/addgene:124904 ; RRID:Addgene_124904)
