[The description below was written by a language model from this plasmid's Addgene catalogue record and pLannotate feature annotations shown in this document.]
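Description:
pFPV25.1_rpsM_mCerulean3 is a 5.4 kb bacterial expression plasmid built on the pFPV25.1 backbone, in which the original GFPmut3 reporter was removed and replaced with the cyan fluorescent protein mCerulean3, codon-optimized for Salmonella typhimurium. It replicates from a high-copy ColE1/pMB1-type origin (the catalogue entry itself lists copy number as unknown) and is selected with ampicillin through a β-lactamase gene under its native bla promoter.

The payload is a S. typhimurium genomic fragment carrying the rpsM promoter region placed directly upstream of mCerulean3. The automated annotation recognises this fragment through its similarity to E. coli homologues. It reads as the end of secY, the complete rpmJ gene and the beginning of rpsM, which ends just a few bases before the mCerulean3 coding sequence. Whether the rpsM fragment is translationally fused to the fluorescent protein or simply precedes it cannot be determined from the table. Because rpsM encodes ribosomal protein S13, its promoter is generally regarded as giving strong constitutive expression in growing bacteria, so cells carrying the plasmid should fluoresce cyan without induction.

The backbone also retains RSF1010-derived mobilisation elements: an oriT, mobC and a partial mobA. These could allow conjugative transfer when a helper conjugative plasmid is present. The short fragments of RSF1010 oriV, an RSF-type origin and a tetracycline resistance gene appear to be nonfunctional remnants. The associated publication concerns host cell signalling dynamics during bacterial infection, which is consistent with using the plasmid to label Salmonella fluorescently for single-cell imaging of infected host cells.
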