Features (pLannotate 1.2.2; 14 found; start..end, strand, type, name):
      1..589     -  rep_origin     ori: high-copy-number ColE1/pMB1/pBR322/pUC origin of replication
    760..1620    -  CDS            AmpR: β-lactamase; bla; confers resistance to ampicillin, carbenicillin, and related antibiotics
   1621..1684    -  promoter       AmpR promoter: bla
   1826..1852    +  misc_feature   MCS (fragment): pUC18/19 multiple cloning site
   1849..2019    +  CDS            secY (fragment): SECY_ECOLI - Also known as prlA. Experimental evidence at protein level: Swiss-Prot protein existence level 1. The central subunit of the protein translocation channel SecYEG. Consists of two halves formed by TMs 1-5 and 6-10. These two domains form a lateral gate at the front which open onto the bilayer between TMs 2 and 7, and are clamped together by SecE at the back. The channel is closed by both a pore ring composed of hydrophobic SecY resides and a short helix (helix 2A) on the extracellular side of the membrane which forms a plug. The plug probably moves laterally to allow the channel to
   2054..2167    +  CDS            rpmJ (sequence withheld): RL36_ECOLI - Experimental evidence at protein level: Swiss-Prot protein existence level 1. From Escherichia coli (strain K12).
   2320..2475    +  CDS            rpsM (fragment): RS13_ECOLI - Experimental evidence at protein level: Swiss-Prot protein existence level 1. The C-terminal tail plays a role in the affinity of the 30S P site for different tRNAs. From Escherichia coli (strain K12).
   2479..3195    +  CDS            mCerulean3: mCerulean3 is a basic (constitutively fluorescent) cyan fluorescent protein published in 2011, derived from Aequorea victoria. It is reported to be a somewhat slowly-maturing monomer with very low acid sensitivity.
   3261..3412    +  CDS            TcR (fragment): tetracycline efflux protein; tet; confers resistance to tetracycline
   3407..3469    -  rep_origin     RSF1010 oriV (fragment): replication origin of the broad-host-range plasmid RSF1010; requires the RSF1010 RepA/B/C proteins for replication (Scholz et al., 1989)
   3499..3780    -  CDS            mobC: MOBC_ECOLX - Protein predicted: Swiss-Prot protein existence level 4. This protein is essential to promote the specific transfer of the plasmid in the presence of conjugative plasmids. From Escherichia coli.
   3811..3898    +  oriT           RSF1010 oriT: origin of transfer of the broad-host-range plasmid RSF1010 (Scholz et al., 1989)
   3979..5199    +  CDS            mobA (fragment): MOBA2_ECOLX - Also known as repB. Experimental evidence at protein level: Swiss-Prot protein existence level 1. Part of the relaxosome complex that is responsible for plasmid transfer during conjugation. Locally unwinds DNA and catalyzes the cleavage of one of the DNA strands at oriT. The cleaved strand is then transferred through the dedicated type IV secretion apparatus. MobA remains covalently linked at the 5' end of the strand, and once in the recipient cell, it probably catalyzes the rejoining of the two ends of the strand, re-forming the circular plasmid DNA. The primase activity of MobA
   5201..5334    -  rep_origin     RSF ori (fragment): Plasmids containing the RSF 1030 origin of replication can be propagated in E. coli cells that contain additional plasmids with compatible origins.
>Addgene plasmid #124904 | pFPV25.1_rpsM_mCerulean3 | addgene full sequence | sequence record 342534 | Addgene NGS Result
TTTCCATAGGCTCCGCCCCCCTGACGAGCATCACAAAAATCGACGCTCAAGTCAGAGGTGGCGAAACCCG
ACAGGACTATAAAGATACCAGGCGTTTCCCCCTGGAAGCTCCCTCGTGCGCTCTCCTGTTCCGACCCTGC
CGCTTACCGGATACCTGTCCGCCTTTCTCCCTTCGGGAAGCGTGGCGCTTTCTCATAGCTCACGCTGTAG
GTATCTCAGTTCGGTGTAGGTCGTTCGCTCCAAGCTGGGCTGTGTGCACGAACCCCCCGTTCAGCCCGAC
CGCTGCGCCTTATCCGGTAACTATCGTCTTGAGTCCAACCCGGTAAGACACGACTTATCGCCACTGGCAG
CAGCCACTGGTAACAGGATTAGCAGAGCGAGGTATGTAGGCGGTGCTACAGAGTTCTTGAAGTGGTGGCC
TAACTACGGCTACACTAGAAGGACAGTATTTGGTATCTGCGCTCTGCTGAAGCCAGTTACCTTCGGAAAA
AGAGTTGGTAGCTCTTGATCCGGCAAACAAACCACCGCTGGTAGCGGTGGTTTTTTTGTTTGCAAGCAGC
AGATTACGCGCAGAAAAAAAGGATCTCAAGAAGATCCTTTGATCTTTTCTACGGGGTCTGACGCTCAGTG
GAACGAAAACTCACGTTAAGGGATTTTGGTCATGAGATTATCAAAAAGGATCTTCACCTAGATCCTTTTA
AATTAAAAATGAAGTTTTAAATCAATCTAAAGTATATATGAGTAAACTTGGTCTGACAGTTACCAATGCT
TAATCAGTGAGGCACCTATCTCAGCGATCTGTCTATTTCGTTCATCCATAGTTGCCTGACTCCCCGTCGT
GTAGATAACTACGATACGGGAGGGCTTACCATCTGGCCCCAGTGCTGCAATGATACCGCGAGACCCACGC
TCACCGGCTCCAGATTTATCAGCAATAAACCAGCCAGCCGGAAGGGCCGAGCGCAGAAGTGGTCCTGCAA
CTTTATCCGCCTCCATCCAGTCTATTAATTGTTGCCGGGAAGCTAGAGTAAGTAGTTCGCCAGTTAATAG
TTTGCGCAACGTTGTTGCCATTGCTGCAGGCATCGTGGTGTCACGCTCGTCGTTTGGTATGGCTTCATTC
AGCTCCGGTTCCCAACGATCAAGGCGAGTTACATGATCCCCCATGTTGTGCAAAAAAGCGGTTAGCTCCT
TCGGTCCTCCGATCGTTGTCAGAAGTAAGTTGGCCGCAGTGTTATCACTCATGGTTATGGCAGCACTGCA
TAATTCTCTTACTGTCATGCCATCCGTAAGATGCTTTTCTGTGACTGGTGAGTACTCAACCAAGTCATTC
TGAGAATAGTGTATGCGGCGACCGAGTTGCTCTTGCCCGGCGTCAACACGGGATAATACCGCGCCACATA
GCAGAACTTTAAAAGTGCTCATCATTGGAAAACGTTCTTCGGGGCGAAAACTCTCAAGGATCTTACCGCT
GTTGAGATCCAGTTCGATGTAACCCACTCGTGCACCCAACTGATCTTCAGCATCTTTTACTTTCACCAGC
GTTTCTGGGTGAGCAAAAACAGGAAGGCAAAATGCCGCAAAAAAGGGAATAAGGGCGACACGGAAATGTT
GAATACTCATACTCTTCCTTTTTCAATATTATTGAAGCATTTATCAGGGTTATTGTCTCATGAGCGGATA
CATATTTGGATGTATTTAGAAAAATAAACAAATAGGGGTTCCGCGCACATTTCCCCGAAAAGTGCCACCT
GACGTCTAAGAAACCATTATTATCATGACATTAACCTATAAAAATAGGCGTATCACGAGGCCCTTTCGTC
TTCAAGAATTCGAGCTCGGTACCCGGGGATCCCGGAGTTCATGCGTGATGCAATGAAAGTGCCGTTCTAC
TTCGGTGGGACCTCACTGCTTATCGTTGTTGTCGTGATTATGGACTTTATGGCTCAAGTGCAAACTCTGA
TGATGTCCAGTCAGTATGAGTCTGCATTGAAGAAGGCGAACCTGAAAGGCTACGGCCGTTAATTGGTCGC
CTGAGAAGTTACGGAGAGTAAAA
[114 nt withheld, positions 2054-2167]
TGATTTTTTCGCATATTTTTCTTGCAAAGTTGGGTTGAGCTGGCTAGATTAGCCAGCCAATCTTTTGTAT
GTCTGTACGTTTCCATTTGAGTATCCTGAAAACGGGCTTTTCAGCATGGTACGTACATATTAAATAGTAG
GAGTGCATAGTGGCCCGTATAGCAGGCATTAACATTCCTGATCAGAAACACGCCGTGATCGCGTTAACTT
CGATCTACGGTGTCGGCAAGACCCGTTCTAAAGCCATCCTGGCTGCAGCGGGTATCGCTGAAAATGTTAA
GATCCTCTAGATTTAAGAAGGAGATATACATATGGTATCAAAAGGTGAAGAATTGTTTACTGGAGTTGTA
CCTATTTTGGTTGAGCTGGATGGGGATGTAAATGGACATAAGTTCTCCGTGTCTGGGGAAGGCGAGGGGG
ATGCGACATATGGTAAGCTTACATTAAAATTCATTTGTACTACGGGCAAGTTACCTGTGCCGTGGCCGAC
CTTGGTGACGACACTTTCCTGGGGAGTTCAATGCTTCGCTCGCTACCCGGACCACATGAAGCAGCACGAT
TTCTTCAAGTCTGCTATGCCCGAAGGTTACGTTCAGGAACGCACCATCTTTTTCAAGGATGATGGTAATT
ATAAGACTCGCGCTGAAGTCAAATTCGAGGGCGACACCTTAGTCAATCGCATTGAACTTAAGGGCATCGA
CTTTAAGGAAGATGGAAATATCCTGGGCCACAAACTGGAATACAATGCCATTCACGGAAATGTGTATATC
ACTGCTGATAAGCAGAAGAATGGCATTAAAGCGAACTTTGGCCTTAATTGCAACATCGAGGATGGCTCGG
TACAATTAGCAGACCATTATCAACAAAATACTCCTATCGGGGATGGTCCTGTTCTTCTGCCAGACAATCA
CTATTTATCAACACAGAGCAAGTTGTCTAAAGATCCAAATGAGAAGCGGGATCATATGGTGTTACTTGAA
TTCGTGACAGCCGCGGGTATTACTCTTGGCATGGACGAATTATATAAGTAAGCATGCAAGCTTAATGCGG
TAGTTTATCACAGTTAAATTGCTAACGCAGTCAGGCACCGTGTATGAAATCTAACAATGCGCTCATCGTC
ATCCTCGGCACCGTCACCCTGGATGCTGTAGGCATAGGCTTGGTTATGCCGGTACTGCCGGGCCTCTTGC
GGGATATCGTCCATTCCGACAGCATCGCCAGTCACTATGGCGTGCTGCTAGCGCTTTTAGCCGCTTTAGC
GGCCTTTCCCCCTACCCGAAGGGTGGGGGCGCGTGTGCAGCCCCGCAGGGCCTGTCTCGGTCGATCATTC
AGCCCGGCTCATCCTTCTGGCGTGGCGGCAGACCGAACAAGGCGCGGTCGTGGTCGCGTTCAAGGTACGC
ATCCATTGCCGCCATGAGCCGATCCTCCGGCCACTCGCTGCTGTTCACCTTGGCCAAAATCATGGCCCCC
ACCAGCACCTTGCGCCTTGTTTCGTTCTTGCGCTCTTGCTGCTGTTCCCTTGCCCGCACCCGCTGAATTT
CGGCATTGATTCGCGCTCGTTGTTCTTCGAGCTTGGCCAGCCGATCCGCCGCCTTGTTGCTCCCCTTAAC
CATCTTGACACCCCATTGTTAATGTGCTGTCTCGTAGGCTATCATGGAGGCACAGCGGCGGCAATCCCGA
CCCTACTTTGTAGGGGAGGGCGCACTTACCGGTTTCTCTTCGAGAAACTGGCCTAACGGCCACCCTTCGG
GCGGTGCGCTCTCCGAGGGCCATTGCATGGAGCCGAAAAGCAAAAGCAACAGCGAGGCAGCATGGCGATT
TATCACCTTACGGCGAAAACCGGCAGCAGGTCGGGCGGCCAATCGGCCAGGGCCAAGGCCGACTACATCC
AGCGCGAAGGCAAGTATGCCCGCGACATGGATGAAGTCTTGCACGCCGAATCCGGGCACATGCCGGAGTT
CGTCGAGCGGCCCGCCGACTACTGGGATGCTGCCGACCTGTATGAACGCGCCAATGGGCGGCTGTTCAAG
GAGGTCGAATTTGCCCTGCCGGTCGAGCTGACCCTCGACCAGCAGAAGGCGCTGGCGTCCGAGTTCGCCC
AGCACCTGACCGGTGCCGAGCGCCTGCCGTATACGCTGGCCATCCATGCCGGTGGCGGCGAGAACCCGCA
CTGCCACCTGATGATCTCCGAGCGGATCAATGACGGCATCGAGCGGCCCGCCGCTCAGTGGTTCAAGCGG
TACAACGGCAAGACCCCGGAGAAGGGCGGGGCACAGAAGACCGAAGCGCTCAAGCCCAAGGCATGGCTTG
AGCAGACCCGCGAGGCATGGGCCGACCATGCCAACCGGGCATTAGAGCGGGCTGGCCACGACGCCCGCAT
TGACCACAGAACACTTGAGGCGCAGGGCATCGAGCGCCTGCCCGGTGTTCACCTGGGGCCGAACGTGGTG
GAGATGGAAGGCCGGGGCATCCGCACCGACCGGGCAGACGTGGCCCTGAACATCGACACCGCCAACGCCC
AGATCATCGACTTACAGGAATACCGGGAGGCAATAGACCATGAACGCAATCGACAGAGTGAAGAAATCCA
GAGGCATCAACGAGTTAGCGGAGCAGATCGAACCGCTGGCCCAGAGCATGGCGACACTGGCCGACGAAGC
CCGGCAGGTCATGAGCCAGACCCAGCAGGCCAGCGAGGCGCAGGCGGCGGAGTGGCTGAAAGCCCAGCGC
CAGACAGGGGCGGCATGGGTGGAGCTGGCCAAAGAGTTGCGGGAGGTAGCCGCCGAGGTGAGCAGCGCCG
CGCAGAGCGCCCGGAGCGCGTCGCGGGGGTGGCACTGGAAGCTATGGCTAACCGTGATGCTGGCTTCCAT
GATGCCTACGGTGGTGCTGCTGATCGCATCGTTGCTCTTGCTCGACCTGACGCCACTGACAACCGAGGAC
GGCTCGATCTGGCTGCGCTTGGTGGCCCGATGAAGAACGACAGGACTTTGCAGGCCATAGGCCGACAGCT
CAAGGCCATGGGCTGTGAGCGCTCTTCCGCTTCCTCGCTCACTGACTCGCTGCGCTCGGTCGTTCGGCTG
CGGCGAGCGGTATCAGCTCACTCAAAGGCGGTAATACGGTTATCCACAGAATCAGGGGATAACGCAGGAA
AGAACATGTGAGCAAAAGGCCAGCAAAAGGCCAGGAACCGTAAAAAGGCCGCGTTGCTGGCGTT
